>Addgene plasmid #182875 | BiDi-[mEGFP]mCherry2 | addgene full sequence | sequence record 360008 | Addgene NGS Result
CTTTTGATTTATAAGGGATTTTGCCGATTTCGGCCTATTGGTTAAAAAATGAGCTGATTTAACAAAAATT
TAACGCGAATTAATTCTGTGGAATGTGTGTCAGTTAGGGTGTGGAAAGTCCCCAGGCTCCCCAGCAGGCA
GAAGTATGCAAAGCATGCATCTCAATTAGTCAGCAACCAGGTGTGGAAAGTCCCCAGGCTCCCCAGCAGG
CAGAAGTATGCAAAGCATGCATCTCAATTAGTCAGCAACCATAGTCCCGCCCCTAACTCCGCCCATCCCG
CCCCTAACTCCGCCCAGTTCCGCCCATTCTCCGCCCCATGGCTGACTAATTTTTTTTATTTATGCAGAGG
CCGAGGCCGCCTCTGCCTCTGAGCTATTCCAGAAGTAGTGAGGAGGCTTTTTTGGAGGCCTAGGCTTTTG
CAAAAAGCTCCCGGGAGCTTGTATATCCATTTTCGGATCTGATCAGCACGTGATGAAAAAGCCTGAACTC
ACCGCGACGTCTGTCGAGAAGTTTCTGATCGAAAAGTTCGACAGCGTCTCCGACCTGATGCAGCTCTCGG
AGGGCGAAGAATCTCGTGCTTTCAGCTTCGATGTAGGAGGGCGTGGATATGTCCTGCGGGTAAATAGCTG
CGCCGATGGTTTCTACAAAGATCGTTATGTTTATCGGCACTTTGCATCGGCCGCGCTCCCGATTCCGGAA
GTGCTTGACATTGGGGAATTTAGCGAGAGCCTGACCTATTGCATCTCCCGCCGTGCACAGGGTGTCACGT
TGCAAGACCTGCCTGAAACCGAACTGCCCGCTGTTCTGCAGCCGGTCGCGGAGGCCATGGATGCGATCGC
TGCGGCCGATCTTAGCCAGACGAGCGGGTTCGGCCCATTCGGACCGCAAGGAATCGGTCAATACACTACA
TGGCGTGATTTCATATGCGCGATTGCTGATCCCCATGTGTATCACTGGCAAACTGTGATGGACGACACCG
TCAGTGCGTCCGTCGCGCAGGCTCTCGATGAGCTGATGCTTTGGGCCGAGGACTGCCCCGAAGTCCGGCA
CCTCGTGCACGCGGATTTCGGCTCCAACAATGTCCTGACGGACAATGGCCGCATAACAGCGGTCATTGAC
TGGAGCGAGGCGATGTTCGGGGATTCCCAATACGAGGTCGCCAACATCTTCTTCTGGAGGCCGTGGTTGG
CTTGTATGGAGCAGCAGACGCGCTACTTCGAGCGGAGGCATCCGGAGCTTGCAGGATCGCCGCGGCTCCG
GGCGTATATGCTCCGCATTGGTCTTGACCAACTCTATCAGAGCTTGGTTGACGGCAATTTCGATGATGCA
GCTTGGGCGCAGGGTCGATGCGACGCAATCGTCCGATCCGGAGCCGGGACTGTCGGGCGTACACAAATCG
CCCGCAGAAGCGCGGCCGTCTGGACCGATGGCTGTGTAGAAGTACTCGCCGATAGTGGAAACCGACGCCC
CAGCACTCGTCCGAGGGCAAAGGAATAGCACGTGCTACGAGATTTCGATTCCACCGCCGCCTTCTATGAA
AGGTTGGGCTTCGGAATCGTTTTCCGGGACGCCGGCTGGATGATCCTCCAGCGCGGGGATCTCATGCTGG
AGTTCTTCGCCCACCCCAACTTGTTTATTGCAGCTTATAATGGTTACAAATAAAGCAATAGCATCACAAA
TTTCACAAATAAAGCATTTTTTTCACTGCATTCTAGTTGTGGTTTGTCCAAACTCATCAATGTATCTTAT
CATGTCTGTATACCGTCGACCTCTAGCTAGAGCTTGGCGTAATCATGGTCATAGCTGTTTCCTGTGTGAA
ATTGTTATCCGCTCACAATTCCACACAACATACGAGCCGGAAGCATAAAGTGTAAAGCCTGGGGTGCCTA
ATGAGTGAGCTAACTCACATTAATTGCGTTGCGCTCACTGCCCGCTTTCCAGTCGGGAAACCTGTCGTGC
CAGCTGCATTAATGAATCGGCCAACGCGCGGGGAGAGGCGGTTTGCGTATTGGGCGCTCTTCCGCTTCCT
CGCTCACTGACTCGCTGCGCTCGGTCGTTCGGCTGCGGCGAGCGGTATCAGCTCACTCAAAGGCGGTAAT
ACGGTTATCCACAGAATCAGGGGATAACGCAGGAAAGAACATGTGAGCAAAAGGCCAGCAAAAGGCCAGG
AACCGTAAAAAGGCCGCGTTGCTGGCGTTTTTCCATAGGCTCCGCCCCCCTGACGAGCATCACAAAAATC
GACGCTCAAGTCAGAGGTGGCGAAACCCGACAGGACTATAAAGATACCAGGCGTTTCCCCCTGGAAGCTC
CCTCGTGCGCTCTCCTGTTCCGACCCTGCCGCTTACCGGATACCTGTCCGCCTTTCTCCCTTCGGGAAGC
GTGGCGCTTTCTCATAGCTCACGCTGTAGGTATCTCAGTTCGGTGTAGGTCGTTCGCTCCAAGCTGGGCT
GTGTGCACGAACCCCCCGTTCAGCCCGACCGCTGCGCCTTATCCGGTAACTATCGTCTTGAGTCCAACCC
GGTAAGACACGACTTATCGCCACTGGCAGCAGCCACTGGTAACAGGATTAGCAGAGCGAGGTATGTAGGC
GGTGCTACAGAGTTCTTGAAGTGGTGGCCTAACTACGGCTACACTAGAAGAACAGTATTTGGTATCTGCG
CTCTGCTGAAGCCAGTTACCTTCGGAAAAAGAGTTGGTAGCTCTTGATCCGGCAAACAAACCACCGCTGG
TAGCGGTGGTTTTTTTGTTTGCAAGCAGCAGATTACGCGCAGAAAAAAAGGATCTCAAGAAGATCCTTTG
ATCTTTTCTACGGGGTCTGACGCTCAGTGGAACGAAAACTCACGTTAAGGGATTTTGGTCATGAGATTAT
CAAAAAGGATCTTCACCTAGATCCTTTTAAATTAAAAATGAAGTTTTAAATCAATCTAAAGTATATATGA
GTAAACTTGGTCTGACAGTTACCAATGCTTAATCAGTGAGGCACCTATCTCAGCGATCTGTCTATTTCGT
TCATCCATAGTTGCCTGACTCCCCGTCGTGTAGATAACTACGATACGGGAGGGCTTACCATCTGGCCCCA
GTGCTGCAATGATACCGCGAGACCCACGCTCACCGGCTCCAGATTTATCAGCAATAAACCAGCCAGCCGG
AAGGGCCGAGCGCAGAAGTGGTCCTGCAACTTTATCCGCCTCCATCCAGTCTATTAATTGTTGCCGGGAA
GCTAGAGTAAGTAGTTCGCCAGTTAATAGTTTGCGCAACGTTGTTGCCATTGCTACAGGCATCGTGGTGT
CACGCTCGTCGTTTGGTATGGCTTCATTCAGCTCCGGTTCCCAACGATCAAGGCGAGTTACATGATCCCC
CATGTTGTGCAAAAAAGCGGTTAGCTCCTTCGGTCCTCCGATCGTTGTCAGAAGTAAGTTGGCCGCAGTG
TTATCACTCATGGTTATGGCAGCACTGCATAATTCTCTTACTGTCATGCCATCCGTAAGATGCTTTTCTG
TGACTGGTGAGTACTCAACCAAGTCATTCTGAGAATAGTGTATGCGGCGACCGAGTTGCTCTTGCCCGGC
GTCAATACGGGATAATACCGCGCCACATAGCAGAACTTTAAAAGTGCTCATCATTGGAAAACGTTCTTCG
GGGCGAAAACTCTCAAGGATCTTACCGCTGTTGAGATCCAGTTCGATGTAACCCACTCGTGCACCCAACT
GATCTTCAGCATCTTTTACTTTCACCAGCGTTTCTGGGTGAGCAAAAACAGGAAGGCAAAATGCCGCAAA
AAAGGGAATAAGGGCGACACGGAAATGTTGAATACTCATACTCTTCCTTTTTCAATATTATTGAAGCATT
TATCAGGGTTATTGTCTCATGAGCGGATACATATTTGAATGTATTTAGAAAAATAAACAAATAGGGGTTC
CGCGCACATTTCCCCGAAAAGTGCCACCTGACGTCGACGGATCGGGAGATCTGCCTCAGAAGCCATAGAG
CCCACCGCATCCCCAGCATGCCTGCTATTGTCTTCCCAATCCTCCCCCTTGCTGTCCTGCCCCACCCCAC
CCCCCAGAATAGAATGACACCTACTCAGACAATGCGATGCAATTTCCTCATTTTATTAGGAAAGGACAGT
GGGAGTGGCACCTTCCAGGGTCAAGGAAGGCACGGGGGAGGGGCAAACAACAGATGGCTGGCAACTAGAA
GGCACAGTCGAGGCTGATCAGCAATTGAATTCTCACTTGTACAGCTCGTCCATGCCGCCGGTGGAGTGGC
GGCCCTCGGCGCGTTCGTACTGTTCCACGATGGTGTAGTCCTCGTTGTGGGAAAGGATGTCCAACTTGAT
GTCGACGTTGTAGGCGCCGGGCAGCTGCACGGGCTTCTTGGCCTTGTAGGTGGTCTTGACCTCAGCGTCG
TAGTGGCCGCCGTCCTTCAGCTTCAGCCTCTGCTTGATCTCGCCCTTCAGGGCGCCGTCCTCGGGGTACA
TCCGCTCAGTGGAGGCCTCCCAGCCCATGGTACGACACTGCATTACGGGGCCGTCGGAGGGGAAGTTGGT
GCCGCGCAGCTTCACCTTGTAGATGAACTCGCCGTCCTGCAGGGAGGAGTCCTGGGTCACGGTCACCACG
CCGCCGTCCTCGAAGTTCATCACGCGCTCCCAATTGAAGCCCTCGGGGAAGGACAGCTTCAAGTAGTCGG
GGATGTCGGCGGGGTGCTTCACGTAGGCCTTGGAGCCGTACATGAACTGAGGGGACAGGATGTCCCAGGC
GAAGGGCAGGGGGCCACCCTTGGTCACCTTCAGCTTGGCGGTCTGGGTGCCCTCGTAGGGGCGGCCCTCG
CCCTCGCCCTCGATCTCGAACTCGTGGCCGTTCACGGAGCCCTCCATGTGCACCTTGAAGCGCATGAACT
CCTTGATGATGGCCATGTTATCCTCCTCGCCCTTGCTCACCATGGTGGGATCCGATTCTAGTGAACCTCC
CAGCGAAGACCGCCCGTTCGACTTCTCTCCCACTGCTCCTCCCCAGTGCCCCCGGGTTGCGCCCTCAGCG
GGGGCACGATAACGAGTGGAGGCAGGCTACCTGAGCGAGACGCCTGGGCCATGGGGCGGCGGGTCCAGAA
CGAACCTAACGATTCCCACTTCCCTGCACGGACCAACGCCCGCCGCAGCTCGGACTTCGCCCCATCGCAA
GAGCCGTTTTCTCCAGTCCGGGAGTCGCGGGGACCTTCATGGACTCTCTCGTGCTCCGTAATGGGAGGCT
TCTGCCCCTAACAAACATGGCCGCCCACTCTGTCCCACCCCGCCCTTTGGCTGGTATCAAATACTAGACT
ACCTTTCATTTCCGGGTCACTGTAGATGCGATGGCGCCGATTCCAAAGACTGTGGGGCGGATCAAGCTAG
GTGAGCGGTATGACAAGACCAGTGGGGGTCTAGGAGGGCAGAGGCAGCCCCTCTTGGGTCCACCTGTGGT
CTGAACGTTTCGAGTAGGATTTTATGCAGAGGGCGGAGAGTCGAGGGTAGAGTGGGGAGGACTCTAGCCC
ATCTGTCCCGAGCCCGCTGACGAGGCTCCGCCTTCCTTTCCTGTAGACTGCTCTCTACGGCCCTAGATCG
GTACCATGGTGAGCAAGGGCGAGGAGCTGTTCACCGGGGTGGTGCCCATCCTGGTCGAGCTGGACGGCGA
CGTAAACGGCCACAAGTTCAGCGTGTCCGGCGAGGGCGAGGGCGATGCCACCTACGGCAAGCTGACCCTG
AAGTTCATCTGCACCACCGGCAAGCTGCCCGTGCCCTGGCCCACCCTCGTGACCACCCTGACCTACGGCG
TGCAGTGCTTCAGCCGCTACCCCGACCACATGAAGCAGCACGACTTCTTCAAGTCCGCCATGCCCGAAGG
CTACGTCCAGGAGCGCACCATCTTCTTCAAGGACGACGGCAACTACAAGACCCGCGCCGAGGTGAAGTTC
GAGGGCGACACCCTGGTGAACCGCATCGAGCTGAAGGGCATCGACTTCAAGGAGGACGGCAACATCCTGG
GGCACAAGCTGGAGTACAACTACAACAGCCACAACGTCTATATCATGGCCGACAAGCAGAAGAACGGCAT
CAAGGTGAACTTCAAGATCCGCCACAACATCGAGGACGGCAGCGTGCAGCTCGCCGACCACTACCAGCAG
AACACCCCCATCGGCGACGGCCCCGTGCTGCTGCCCGACAACCACTACCTGAGCACCCAGTCCAAGCTGA
GCAAAGACCCCAACGAGAAGCGCGATCACATGGTCCTGCTGGAGTTCGTGACCGCCGCCGGGATCACTCT
CGGCATGGACGAGCTGTACAAGGAGCTCTAGAGGGCCCGTTTAAACCCGCTGATCAGCCTCGACTGTGCC
TTCTAGTTGCCAGCCATCTGTTGTTTGCCCCTCCCCCGTGCCTTCCTTGACCCTGGAAGGTGCCACTCCC
ACTGTCCTTTCCTAATAAAATGAGGAAATTGCATCGCATTGTCTGAGTAGGTGTCATTCTATTCTGGGGG
GTGGGGTGGGGCAGGACAGCAAGGGGGAGGATTGGGAAGACAATAGCAGGCATGCTGGGGATGCGGTGGG
CTCTATGGCTTCTGAGGCGGAAAGAACCAGCTGGGGCTCTAGGGGGTATCCCC
[124 nt withheld, positions 6634-6757]
C
[91 nt withheld, positions 6759-6849]
A
[49 nt withheld, positions 6851-6899]
CCTTTGACGTTGGAGTCCACGTTCTTT
[37 nt withheld, positions 6927-6963]
ACCCTATCTCGGTCTATT
Features (pLannotate 1.2.2; 18 found; start..end, strand, type, name):
     95..424     +  promoter       SV40 promoter: SV40 enhancer and early promoter
    473..1495    +  CDS            hph: KHYB_ECOLX - Experimental evidence at protein level: Swiss-Prot protein existence level 1. The aminoglycoside phosphotransferases achieve inactivation of their antibiotic substrates by phosphorylation. Only phosphorylates hygromycin and closely related compounds such as demethyl analogs and destomycin. From Escherichia coli.
   1508..1633    +  CDS            ble (fragment): BLE_KLEPN - Experimental evidence at protein level: Swiss-Prot protein existence level 1. Binding protein with a strong affinity to the bleomycin family of antibiotics. Binds to CL990; an antimitotic-antibiotic compound. From Klebsiella pneumoniae.
   1628..1749    +  polyA_signal   SV40 poly(A) signal: SV40 polyadenylation signal
   1822..1838    -  protein_bind   lac operator: The lac repressor binds to the lac operator to inhibit transcription in E. coli. This inhibition can be relieved by adding lactose or isopropyl-β-D-thiogalactopyranoside (IPTG). lac repressor encoded by lacI
   1846..1876    -  promoter       lac promoter: promoter for the E. coli lac operon
   1891..1912    -  protein_bind   CAP binding site: CAP binding activates transcription in the presence of cAMP. E. coli catabolite activator protein
   1925..2017    -  CDS            lacI (fragment): lac repressor; lacI; The lac repressor binds to the lac operator to inhibit transcription in E. coli. This inhibition can be relieved by adding lactose or isopropyl-β-D-thiogalactopyranoside (IPTG).
   2200..2788    -  rep_origin     ori: high-copy-number ColE1/pMB1/pBR322/pUC origin of replication
   2959..3819    -  CDS            AmpR: β-lactamase; bla; confers resistance to ampicillin, carbenicillin, and related antibiotics
   3820..3924    -  promoter       AmpR promoter: bla
   3983..4207    -  polyA_signal   bGH poly(A) signal: bovine growth hormone polyadenylation signal
   4236..4943    -  CDS            mCherry2: mCherry2 is a basic (constitutively fluorescent) red fluorescent protein published in 2017, derived from Discosoma sp.. It has very low acid sensitivity.
   4961..5092    -  CDS            CCDC142 (fragment): CC142_HUMAN - Experimental evidence at transcript level: Swiss-Prot protein existence level 2. From Homo sapiens (Human).
   5606..6322    +  CDS            mEGFP: mEGFP is a basic (constitutively fluorescent) green fluorescent protein published in 2002, derived from Aequorea victoria. It has moderate acid sensitivity.
   6364..6588    +  polyA_signal   bGH poly(A) signal: bovine growth hormone polyadenylation signal
   6592..6613    +  promoter       SV40 promoter (fragment): SV40 enhancer and early promoter
   6634..81      +  rep_origin     f1 ori (across the origin) (sequence partly withheld): f1 bacteriophage origin of replication; arrow indicates direction of (+) strand synthesis
