[The description below was written by a language model from this plasmid's Addgene catalogue record and pLannotate feature annotations shown in this document.]
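Description:
BiDi-[mEGFP]mCherry2 is a mammalian expression plasmid of about 7 kb, built on the p210 backbone and designed to express two monomeric fluorescent proteins from a single bi-directional cassette. It is propagated in E. coli through a high-copy ColE1/pUC-type origin and selected with ampicillin via the β-lactamase gene and its own promoter. An f1 phage origin is also present, along with leftover lac promoter/operator and lacI fragments that are typical cloning-vector remnants.

The payload consists of mEGFP and mCherry2 coding sequences arranged head-to-head on opposite strands, each terminated by its own bovine growth hormone polyadenylation signal. The roughly 500–650 bp region lying between the two reading frames is where a divergent promoter would be expected. However, the annotation does not identify any promoter there, detecting only a short fragment matched to human CCDC142, so the identity of the bi-directional promoter is not stated in the record. A separate cassette places the hygromycin phosphotransferase gene (hph) under the SV40 enhancer/early promoter, followed by the SV40 poly(A) signal, which would allow hygromycin selection of stably transfected mammalian cells. A short ble fragment downstream of hph appears to be a non-functional remnant.

The stated purpose is bi-directional expression of monomers: the two unfused proteins are co-produced in the same cell. This makes the plasmid suited as a non-interacting, monomeric reference in two-colour fluorescence studies. The associated publication examined hantavirus envelope glycoprotein assembly in living cells, but the record does not detail this plasmid's specific role in that work.
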