Addgene plasmid #182875: BiDi-[mEGFP]mCherry2
Purpose: Bi-directional expression vector of monomers
Depositing lab: Salvatore Chiantia. Depositing organization: Universitaet Potsdam. Publication: Detection of Envelope Glycoprotein Assembly from Old-World Hantaviruses in the Golgi Apparatus of Living Cells. Petazzi RA, Koikkarah AA, Tischler ND, Chiantia S. J Virol. 2020 Nov 25. pii: JVI.01238-20. doi: 10.1128/JVI.01238-20. PubMed 33239451.
Backbone
  Vector backbone: p210
  Vector type: Mammalian Expression
Growth in bacteria
  Bacterial resistance: Ampicillin, 100 μg/mL
  Growth temperature: 37°C
  Growth strain: DH5alpha
  Copy number: High Copy
Gene/Insert
  Gene/Insert name: mCherry2 and mEGFP
  Species: Other
  Cloning method: Restriction Enzyme; 5′ cloning site Unknown (unknown if destroyed); 3′ cloning site Unknown (unknown if destroyed)
Terms and licenses: Academic/Nonprofit Terms; Industry Terms: Not Available to Industry
How to cite: BiDi-[mEGFP]mCherry2 was a gift from Salvatore Chiantia (Addgene plasmid # 182875 ; http://n2t.net/addgene:182875 ; RRID:Addgene_182875)
